Addgene plasmid #234812: pJPC596 FoMV-AmCyan
Purpose: To express flourescent protein AmCyan from the Foxtail Mosaic Virus Vector (T-DNA)
Depositing lab: Daniel Voytas. Depositing organization: University of Minnesota. Publication: Rapid and efficient in planta genome editing in sorghum using foxtail mosaic virus-mediated sgRNA delivery. Baysal C, Kausch AP, Cody JP, Altpeter F, Voytas DF. Plant J. 2025 Jan;121(2):e17196. doi: 10.1111/tpj.17196. Epub 2024 Dec 11. PubMed 39661735.
Backbone
  Vector backbone: Unspecified
  Vector type: Plant Expression
Growth in bacteria
  Bacterial resistance: Kanamycin, 50 μg/mL
  Growth temperature: 37°C
  Growth strain: DH5alpha
  Copy number: High Copy
Gene/Insert
  Gene/Insert name: AmCyan
  Species: Anemonia majano
  Cloning method: Golden Gate
  Sequencing primers: 5′ Unknown
Terms and licenses: Academic/Nonprofit Terms; Industry Terms: Not Available to Industry
Depositor comments: Amplified coding sequence of AmCyan along with FoMV duplicated coat protein promoter sequence insterted in using the oligos FoMV-AmCyan F-SapI and FoMV-AmCyan R-SapI
How to cite: pJPC596 FoMV-AmCyan was a gift from Daniel Voytas (Addgene plasmid # 234812 ; http://n2t.net/addgene:234812 ; RRID:Addgene_234812)
