[The description below was written by a language model from this plasmid's Addgene catalogue record and pLannotate feature annotations shown in this document.]
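Description:
pJPC596 FoMV-AmCyan is a 16.4 kb binary T-DNA plasmid for plant expression that carries an infectious cDNA copy of the foxtail mosaic virus (FoMV) genome modified to express the cyan fluorescent protein AmCyan from Anemonia majano. The catalogue entry does not name the backbone. The annotated features are those of an Agrobacterium binary vector: a pVS1 origin with its RepA and StaA functions for replication and stability in Agrobacterium, a ColE1/pMB1-type origin with the pBR322 bom site for high-copy propagation in E. coli, and an aphA-3 kanamycin resistance gene outside the borders for bacterial selection. Inside the nopaline-type left and right borders there is also a plant selectable marker, a Tn5 nptII coding sequence (annotated as a fragment) driven by an enhanced CaMV 35S promoter and ending in the CaMV polyadenylation signal. Remnants of a lac promoter and operator region lie next to it.

The viral cassette is launched by a CaMV 35S promoter, annotated as a partial copy followed by a full one, and is terminated by the NOS terminator. Transcription in the plant cell yields the FoMV RNA, which encodes the viral replicase, the triple gene block movement proteins (TGB1, TGB2, TGB3) and the coat protein. The AmCyan coding sequence sits between TGB3 and the coat protein gene. According to the depositor, it was inserted by Golden Gate cloning with SapI-tailed oligos together with a duplicated FoMV coat protein promoter sequence, so reporter and coat protein are presumably each expressed from their own subgenomic RNA. The stated purpose is AmCyan expression from the FoMV vector. The associated study concerns FoMV-mediated sgRNA delivery for genome editing in sorghum, where such a fluorescent reporter would plausibly serve to visualise virus infection and spread.
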