Features (pLannotate 1.2.2; 26 found; start..end, strand, type, name):
     25..817     -  CDS            NeoR/KanR (fragment): aminoglycoside phosphotransferase from Tn5; aph(3')-II (or nptII); confers resistance to neomycin, kanamycin, and G418 (Geneticin®)
    885..1561    -  promoter       CaMV 35S promoter (enhanced): cauliflower mosaic virus 35S promoter with a duplicated enhancer region
   1651..1739    +  CDS            lacI (fragment): lac repressor; lacI; The lac repressor binds to the lac operator to inhibit transcription in E. coli. This inhibition can be relieved by adding lactose or isopropyl-β-D-thiogalactopyranoside (IPTG).
   1752..1773    +  protein_bind   CAP binding site: CAP binding activates transcription in the presence of cAMP. E. coli catabolite activator protein
   1788..1818    +  promoter       lac UV5 promoter: E. coli lac promoter with an "up" mutation
   1822..1844    +  protein_bind   lac operator (fragment): The lac repressor binds to the lac operator to inhibit transcription in E. coli. This inhibition can be relieved by adding lactose or isopropyl-β-D-thiogalactopyranoside (IPTG). lac repressor encoded by lacI
   1932..2185    +  promoter       CaMV 35S promoter (fragment): strong constitutive promoter from cauliflower mosaic virus
   2231..2573    +  promoter       CaMV 35S promoter: strong constitutive promoter from cauliflower mosaic virus
   2654..6658    +  CDS            RDRP_FXMV: Protein inferred from homology: Swiss-Prot protein existence level 3. RNA replication. The central part of this protein possibly functions as an ATP-binding helicase (Probable). From Foxtail mosaic virus.
   6705..7412    +  CDS            TGB1_FXMV: Protein inferred from homology: Swiss-Prot protein existence level 3. Transports viral genome to neighboring plant cells directly through plasmosdesmata, without any budding. The movement protein allows efficient cell to cell propagation, by bypassing the host cell wall barrier. Increases plasmodesma size exclusion limit. Acts as a suppressor of RNA-mediated gene silencing, also known as post- transcriptional gene silencing (PTGS), a mechanism of plant viral defense that limits the accumulation of viral RNAs (By similarity). From Foxtail mosaic virus.
   7390..7578    +  CDS            TGB2_PVMR (fragment): Protein inferred from homology: Swiss-Prot protein existence level 3. Plays a role in viral cell-to-cell propagation, by facilitating genome transport to neighboring plant cells through plasmosdesmata,. From Potato virus M (strain Russian) (PVM).
   7713..7868    +  CDS            TGB3_FXMV: Protein inferred from homology: Swiss-Prot protein existence level 3. Plays a role in viral cell-to-cell propagation, by facilitating genome transport to neighboring plant cells through plasmosdesmata. May induce the formation of granular vesicles derived from the Endoplasmic reticulum, which align on actin filaments (By similarity). From Foxtail mosaic virus.
   7907..8593    +  CDS            amCyan1: amCyan1 is a basic (constitutively fluorescent) cyan fluorescent protein, derived from Anemonia majano.
   8693..9346    +  CDS            CAPSD_FXMV: Protein inferred from homology: Swiss-Prot protein existence level 3. Required for genome encapsidation. Forms ribonucleoprotein complexes along with TGB1 helicase and viral RNA. From Foxtail mosaic virus.
   9577..9829    +  terminator     NOS terminator: nopaline synthase terminator and poly(A) signal
   9847..9871    +  misc_feature   RB T-DNA repeat: right border repeat from nopaline C58 T-DNA
  10211..10612   +  CDS            Y4CG_SINFN (fragment): Protein inferred from homology: Swiss-Prot protein existence level 3. From Sinorhizobium fredii (strain NBRC 101917 / NGR234).
  11172..11801   +  CDS            pVS1 StaA: stability protein from the Pseudomonas plasmid pVS1 (Heeb et al., 2000)
  12230..13303   +  CDS            pVS1 RepA: replication protein from the Pseudomonas plasmid pVS1 (Heeb et al., 2000)
  13369..13563   +  rep_origin     pVS1 oriV: origin of replication for the Pseudomonas plasmid pVS1 (Heeb et al., 2000)
  13766..13805   +  CDS            rop (fragment): Rop protein, which maintains plasmids at low copy number; rop
  13907..14047   +  misc_feature   bom: basis of mobility region from pBR322
  14233..14821   -  rep_origin     ori: high-copy-number ColE1/pMB1/pBR322/pUC origin of replication
  14908..15702   -  CDS            KanR: aminoglycoside phosphotransferase; aphA-3; confers resistance to kanamycin
  16127..16151   +  misc_feature   LB T-DNA repeat: left border repeat from nopaline C58 T-DNA
  16229..16403   -  polyA_signal   CaMV poly(A) signal: cauliflower mosaic virus polyadenylation signal
>Addgene plasmid #234812 | pJPC596 FoMV-AmCyan | addgene full sequence | sequence record 471686 | Addgene NGS Result
TCGATCCGAACCCCAGAGTCCCGCTCAGAAGAACTCGTCAAGAAGGCGATAGAAGGCGATGCGCTGCGAA
TCGGGAGCGGCGATACCGTAAAGCACGAGGAAGCGGTCAGCCCATTCGCCGCCAAGTTCTTCAGCAATAT
CACGGGTAGCCAACGCTATGTCCTGATAGCGGTCCGCCACACCCAGCCGGCCACAGTCGATGAATCCAGA
AAAGCGGCCATTTTCCACCATGATATTCGGCAAGCAGGCATCGCCATGTGTCACGACGAGATCCTCGCCG
TCGGGCATGCGCGCCTTGAGCCTGGCGAACAGTTCGGCTGGCGCGAGCCCCTGATGTTCTTCGTCCAGAT
CATCCTGATCGACAAGACCGGCTTCCATCCGAGTACGTGCTCGCTCGATGCGATGTTTCGCTTGGTGGTC
GAATGGGCAGGTAGCCGGATCAAGCGTATGCAGCCGCCGCATTGCATCAGCCATGATGGATACTTTCTCG
GCAGGAGCAAGGTGAGATGACAGGAGATCCTGCCCCGGCACTTCGCCCAATAGCAGCCAGTCCCTTCCCG
CTTCAGTGACAACGTCGAGCACAGCTGCGCAAGGAACGCCCGTCGTGGCCAGCCACGATAGCCGCGCTGC
CTCGTCCTGGAGTTCATTCAGGGCACCGGACAGGTCGGTCTTGACAAAAAGAACCGGGCGCCCCTGCGCT
GACAGCCGAAACACGGCGGCATCAGAGCAGCCGATTGTCTGTTGTGCCCAGTCATAGCCGAATAGCCTCT
CCACCCAAGCGGCCGGAGAACCTGCGTGCAATCCATCTTGTTCAATCCCCATGGTCGATCGACAGATCTG
CGAAAGCTCGAGAGAGATAGATTTGTAGAGAGAGACTGGTGATTTCAGCGTGTCCTCTCCAAATGAAATG
AACTTCCTTATATAGAGGAAGGGTCTTGCGAAGGATAGTGGGATTGTGCGTCATCCCTTACGTCAGTGGA
GATATCACATCAATCCACTTGCTTTGAAGACGTGGTTGGAACGTCTTCTTTTTCCACGATGCTCCTCGTG
GGTGGGGGTCCATCTTTGGGACCACTGTCGGCAGAGGCATCTTGAACGATAGCCTTTCCTTTATCGCAAT
GATGGCATTTGTAGGTGCCACCTTCCTTTTCTACTGTCCTTTTGATGAAGTGACAGATAGCTGGGCAATG
GAATCCGAGGAGGTTTCCCGATATTACCCTTTGTTGAAAAGTCTCAATAGCCCTTTGGTCTTCTGAGACT
GTATCTTTGATATTCTTGGAGTAGACGAGAGTGTCGTGCTCCACCATGTTCACATCAATCCACTTGCTTT
GAAGACGTGGTTGGAACGTCTTCTTTTTCCACGATGCTCCTCGTGGGTGGGGGTCCATCTTTGGGACCAC
TGTCGGCAGAGGCATCTTGAACGATAGCCTTTCCTTTATCGCAATGATGGCATTTGTAGGTGCCACCTTC
CTTTTCTACTGTCCTTTTGATGAAGTGACAGATAGCTGGGCAATGGAATCCGAGGAGGTTTCCCGATATT
ACCCTTTGTTGAAAAGTCTCAATAGCCCTTTGGTCTTCTGAGACTGTATCTTTGATATTCTTGGAGTAGA
CGAGAGTGTCGTGCTCCACCATGTTGGCAAGCTGCTCTAGCCAATACGCAAACCGCCTCTCCCCGCGCGT
TGGCCGATTCATTAATGCAGCTGGCACGACAGGTTTCCCGACTGGAAAGCGGGCAGTGAGCGCAACGCAA
TTAATGTGAGTTAGCTCACTCATTAGGCACCCCAGGCTTTACACTTTATGCTTCCGGCTCGTATAATGTG
TGGAATTGTGAGCGGATAACAATTTCACACAGGAAACAGCTATGACATGATTACGAATTCGAGCTCCTCC
AAAAATATCAAAGATACAGTCTCAGAAGACCAAAGGGCAATTGAGACTTTTCAACAAAGGGTAATATCCG
GAAACCTCCTCGGATTCCATTGCCCAGCTATCTGTCACTTTATTGTGAAGATAGTGGAAAAGGAAGGTGG
CTCCTACAAATGCCATCATTGCGATAAAGGAAAGGCCATCGTTGAAGATGCCTCTGCCGACAGTGGTCCC
AAAGATGGACCCCCACCCACGAGGAGCATCGTGGAAAAAGAAGACGTTCCAACCACGTCTTCAAAGCAAG
TGGATTGATGTGATACTCCAAAAATATCAAAGATACAGTCTCAGAAGACCAAAGGGCAATTGAGACTTTT
CAACAAAGGGTAATATCCGGAAACCTCCTCGGATTCCATTGCCCAGCTATCTGTCACTTTATTGTGAAGA
TAGTGGAAAAGGAAGGTGGCTCCTACAAATGCCATCATTGCGATAAAGGAAAGGCCATCGTTGAAGATGC
CTCTGCCGACAGTGGTCCCAAAGATGGACCCCCACCCACGAGGAGCATCGTGGAAAAAGAAGACGTTCCA
ACCACGTCTTCAAAGCAAGTGGATTGATGTGATATCTCCACTGACGTAAGGGATGACGCACAATCCCACT
ATCCTTCGCAAGACCCTTCCTCTATATAAGGAAGTTCATTTCATTTGGAGAGGGAAAACTCTTCCGAAAC
CGAAACTGACTGAAACTACCTCGACCGACCTTAGAACCCAAGAACCCAACGGGTGCGGCCACTATGTCCA
TCGAGGCAGTTTTCGACCAGGTTACCGACCCATCGCTCCGCGCTGTGATTCAGGAGGAAGCGCACAAACA
GATCAAAGATTTATTTAAGGAAACGACGCGCTGCAATCCCTACTCCATACCGCAAGCTGGGCGCAAGGTT
TTGGAAAAGTACGCCATCCCCTACAACCCGTACTCTCTCAAACTACACCCTCACGCAGCCTCAAAAGCGT
TTGAAGTGTCGCTCTACGAGGCTGCGTCTAACTACCTCCCCTCCACCTCCTCAACTCCTGTCACATTCAT
GTTCACAAAACCGGGCAAGCTCAGATTCTTTAGGCGCCGAGGTCATGTGGACAAATTCGTTAATGCTGAC
ATAGTTCCAAGAGACTTGGCTAGATACCCACGCGACACAGTCTACAGTTATCTGCCCGAGATCACCACCA
CACACGCTTTCATTGGCGACACCCTGCATCACTTCGGTGAGGACTTTCTCGTCGAGGTTTTCTCCAGGTC
ACCGAAACTAGAAGTGCTTCTAGCCACCATGGTATTACCACCCGAAGCCTTTTACAGAATGGAGTCCCTC
CATCCCTCGGTTTACACTCTCCTCTACAGGGACGACCGATTCCTATACCTGCCTGGTGGCCTATCTGGCG
GTGAGTACGAACATCGCTATAAGGACCTAAACTGGCTAACATTTGGCACGGTTACGCACGGCGGGATCAC
TATCACAGGAGAACGCATTGAGACTAAGGCCGCGAATCATCTTTTCCTCTTCAGACGAGGGCGACTAGCG
ACACCAAAATTCCGCTCATTCGATATGCCCGAGCCTATGGTCCTGCTTCCCAAGGTTTTCCGCCCCGCAA
AGTACAATGTACAGAAGCCAATTCCCCGGGAGAAAGCAAACAAATGGTTGATGTACGTTAAATCCATCGG
CAATGCCACCATTCGTGACGTATGGGCTAAGCTGAGGCAAACCATAGCCAATGCAGACATTGGACTCTTC
TCGCCCACTGAGCTCGTGCATCTCACGAATTACTTCCTGCTCCTGGGCCGGCTTGACTCACACAACTCCT
TCGACCAAGTACTGGCCGACAGTGTGCTGAAAGCATGGTTCAGACCAATGGTCGCAAAGCTTCAGGAGAT
CAAGCACAAACTCATGGGGCAGACCCAATTCATGCAACTCTGCCAAGCGCTAGAGATGACGGAGGTGGAC
CTCGTCTTTGAGGTCCGGGACTCCAAGACCCCCCACAAACAAGCTGTGCCATTGGACCGTGAAATTGAAA
ACGTTTTGTTGGAAGGAGTCTCATCGGAGCCAACTTACACTGAAACCGAAGGCGTTGCTGATGGTCCACT
TCCCCCCCCAATGCAAACTGCAGCCGAGCCGTCCGCGACCTCAGACGAGCCTGAGAGCTCTAGCTCGCGT
GAAATTGAGCACCAACCGGCGCCTGAGATCACGCTTGACGAGGAAGAACCTCAGCGAGACGATCTGCCTT
GGGACGCTTGGAGAACACAATTAAGGGCGCTTGGCTTCGAGGCCTCAGAAAGGCAGTATGACCCGGACGG
TGAACTGATCTCTCCTATCCTGAGCACCCGAAGGTTGCCTAAAACTCCCATAAACACAACACTCTGCGCC
ACGCTAGACAAGATTGCACGCTGCCCAACTTTCTACAAGCCTGACACAGATCGCGCGCAGACTTACGCTC
GCGACGTCATGGCGGGGAAAACCGGTGCTATTCTCAAGCAACAACCCTTTGAGTGGAAAACCACGCTCAA
GCGCAAGACTAAAGAGGAACCGAAGGAAATTCACCTTGCGGTGTTGCATGGTGCGGGCGGGTCGGGCAAA
TCCTACGCACTGCAGGAATTTATGCGGAACAACCCTGACACACCAATTACGGTCATCCTGCCGACTAACG
AGCTCAGGGCCGACTGGAAGAAAAAATTGCCCGCCCACGACAAAGACACATTTATGACATACGAAAACGC
GCTCTTGTGCCCTCGTGGAGACATCTTCATTATGGACGATTACACAAAATTGCCCAGGGGCTACATTGAG
GCTTTCGTGCAGAATGCACCTGCCCTCTCACTTCTGATACTCACCGGTGACCCCAACCAAGCCGAACACT
TTGAGACCACTGAGGACAATGAAATTAACAGCCTCGCCCCCGCCTCAGTGGTCTTCGGCAAGTTCTCTAG
GTACCACATAAATGCCACACACCGCAACCCCAGAAACTTGGCAAACGCCCTCGGTGTTTACTCCGAGACG
CCCGGGGAGGTTAAAGTGCTTTACACGAGGAACATCAAGACCGGTTATCACAATCTCGTGCCCTCACAAA
TGAAGATGAGAAATTACGCCTCACTCGGGCAGCGAGCGTCCACCTATGCGGGTTGTCAGGGGATCACCGC
GCCCCGCGTTCAAATCATCCTAGACTCCGACACACCCCGGTGCACCAGGCAAGTCATGTACACTGCACTC
TCAAGGGCCACGACGGAAGTGGTGCTCTGCAACACGATGCCGGATGAGAAAAGCTTTTTCCAGAAGGTTG
AAGCAACACCGTACCTCAAAGCCATCCTCAACCTCAACAAAGAGATTAAAGTCACTGAGGGTGACTTGAC
AGAAGAACCGCCGAGGGAGCCCGCTCCTCCCACCACACACCTACCTGTTGAAAACAGAATTATTCTTAAT
GAGGCCCTAGTCGAACCGCTGCCCGACAAACATGACCGCGAGATCTACTCCAACTCCACTGGCTTTTCAA
ACTGCATACAGACTCAAGACCCGTACATCCAAGCCTTCCAACATCAGCAGGCCAAGGACGAGACATTGTT
CTGGGCAACCGTCGAGAAGAGGCTCGCAGCATCTACGCCGAAGGACAACTGGACAGAATTCAAGACCAAG
AGACCTCTGGGTGACGTGCTTTGGCTCGCGTACAAGCGGGCGATGGAGCTCCCAGATGAGCCCATCAAAT
TTAACCCAGAGCTCTGGTGGGCATGTGCAGACGAGGTGCAAAAGACCTACCTCTCCAAGCCCATACACGC
ACTCAAGAACGGAATCCTTCGGCAATCACCCGACTTTGACTGGAACAAACTGCAGATTTTCCTCAAGTCA
CAGTGGGTTAAGAAGATTGACAAAATCGGGAAAATTGACGTCAACGCTGGACAGACAATTGCCGCCTTTT
ACCAACCAACCGTTATGCTGTTTGGAACCATGGCGAGATACATGCGCCGCATCCGCGACACTTATCAACC
CCGCGAAATACTCATCAATTGCGAGAAGAACCAGAAGCACATTTCGAAGTGGGTCGAGAGCAATTGGAAC
CACCGCCTACCTGCTTACACCAATGACTTCACCGCTTACGACCAAAGCCAAGACGGGGCTATGTTACAGT
TTGAGGTGCTGAAAGCCCTGCACCATGATATCCCTCATGAGGTTGTGGAAGCCTACGTAGCCCTTAAACT
CAACTCAAAAATGTTTCTGGGCACACTGGCGATTATGAGATTAACTGGTGAGGGACCCACCTTCGACGCT
AACACAGAGTGCAACATTGCTTACACACACGCCCGGTTCGAGATCCCAAAGAATGTGGCGCAAATGTACG
CGGGTGACGACTGTGCGCTCAACTGCAGGCCCGTTGAACGGCAGTCCTTCCTGCCTCTTGTGGAGAAATT
CACCCTGAAATCAAAACCTAAAGTATTTGAGCAAAAAGTTGGGTCATGGCCTGAGTTCTGCGGCAATCTG
ATCACCCCACGGGGCTACCTCAAGGATCCCATGAAGCTACAACACTGCCTGCAACTGGCACAGAGGAAGA
AACCATCCGAACCTGGGTCGCTTAAAGACGTTGCTGAGAACTACGCTATGGACTTACTACCCACATACGA
GCTAGGGGATGCACTCTACGAAATCTTCGACGAGAGACAAATGAACGCGCACTATCAGTCGGTCAGGACG
CTTATCACATGCGCCCACACCAAAGTCCTCCGAGTTGCACAGGCACTTCAGGAAGACTGCACCTTCTTTA
GCTCCATCTAACAGGTTTTGAGTTAGGCTAACTCCACTGACGAATTGAATAACAATGGATAGTGAAATAG
TTGAACGACTAACAAAGCTTGGTTTCGTCAAGACTTCACACACGCACATCGCTGGCGAGCCCCTCGTGAT
TCACGCCGTTGCTGGGGCCGGTAAAACCACCCTCCTTCGGTCCTTACTTGAATTACCTGGAGTGGAAGTC
TTCACAGGCGGGGAGCACGATCCTCCAAATTTGTCAGGGAAATATATCCGCTGCGCTGCACCCCCTGTGG
CCGGTGCATACAACATTCTTGACGAGTACCCCGCGTACCCAAATTGGCGATCGCAACCCTGGAACGTCCT
AATCGCCGACAACCTACAATACAAAGAACCCACAGCTCGCGCCCACTACACATGCAATCGCACTCACCGC
CTGGGGCAGCTCACTGTCGACGCTTTGCGTAGGGTTGGTTTCGACATCACCTTTGCCGGCACGCAGACTG
AAGACTACGGATTCCAGGAAGGCCATCTCTACACTAGTCAATTCTACGGACAGGTCATTTCACTTGACAC
GCAGGCCCATAAGATCGCTGTGCGCCACGGACTCGCACCCCTGTCCGCTTTAGAAACCCGGGGGCTGGAA
TTTGATGAGACCACTGTGATAACGACTAAAACCTCGCTGGAGGAAGTGAAGGACAGGCACATGGTCTATG
TCGCTCTCACAAGGCACAGGCGCACCTGCCATCTCTACACCGCTCACTTTGCGCCCTCCGCCTGACAACA
CGAAAGCCATACTAACTGTAGCTATAGGAATAGCCGCCTCCCTAGTCTTTTTCATGCTCACACGCAACAA
TCTGCCACACGTCGGTGATAACATCCACTCACTACCCCACGGAGGAAGTTATATTGACGGTACCAAGTCC
ATCAACTACCGCCCACCTGCGTCACGCTACCCCTCATCCAACTTACTCGCTTTCGCTCCACCAATACTCG
CCGCAGTACTCTTTTTCCTCACACAGCCATATCTAGCTACCAGACGATCCAGGTGCGTTCGGTGCTTCGT
TGTCCACGGGGCATGCACGAATCACACCTAGTTGTTATATTAGCGCTGTTACTTATAGCTCTGTGGTGTC
TAAGCACTCGACCCGTTCAACCATCGTGCCACGTCGAAATCAACGGCCACTCCATCATCGTCACCGGAAA
CTGCTGGCACTCCACACAGCGTCCCCACTGAGGGTGTTAGGGTAACCAACATCAGTGAAGAGAAACATGG
CCCTGTCCAACAAGTTCATCGGCGACGACATGAAGATGACCTACCACATGGACGGCTGCGTGAACGGCCA
CTACTTCACCGTGAAGGGCGAGGGCAGCGGCAAGCCCTACGAGGGCACCCAGACCTCCACCTTCAAGGTG
ACCATGGCCAACGGCGGCCCCCTGGCCTTCTCCTTCGACATCCTGTCCACCGTGTTCATGTACGGCAACC
GCTGCTTCACCGCCTACCCCACCAGCATGCCCGACTACTTCAAGCAGGCCTTCCCCGACGGCATGTCCTA
CGAGAGAACCTTCACCTACGAGGACGGCGGCGTGGCCACCGCCAGCTGGGAGATCAGCCTGAAGGGCAAC
TGCTTCGAGCACAAGTCCACCTTCCACGGCGTGAACTTCCCCGCCGACGGCCCCGTGATGGCCAAGATGA
CCACCGGCTGGGACCCCTCCTTCGAGAAGATGACCGTGTGCGACGGCATCTTGAAGGGCGACGTGACCGC
CTTCCTGATGCTGCAGGGCGGCGGCAACTACAGATGCCAGTTCCACACCTCCTACAAGACCAAGAAGCCC
GTGACCATGCCCCCCAACCACGCGGTGGAGCACCGCATCGCCAGAACCGACCTGGACAAGGGCGGCAACA
GCGTGCAGCTCACCGAGCACGCCGTGGCCCACATCACCTCCGTGGTGCCCTTCTAGGCCCCACTCAACGA
CCGCATTGAGGGTGTTAGGGTAACCAACATCAGTGAAGAGAAACAACCCACCTCAAGTGTGACCTCATCA
TTTCAGGACACAATGGCAACACAAAATGCCGACGTCACTGATGCGACGGACTACAAGAAACCGCCTGCTG
AAACTGAGCAGAAGGCACTCACCATTCAACCACGGTCAAACAAGGCGCCCAGTGACGAGGAGTTGGTACG
CATCATCAACGCGGCGCAGAAGCGAGGCCTCACACCCGCGGCCTTTGTTCAAGCAGCTATAGTCTTCACC
ATGGAATCCATGGACAAGGGCGCCACCGACTCCACGATTTTCACGGGAAAATACAACACTTTCCCAATGA
AAAGTCTGGCGCTAGCTTGCAAAGATGCTGGCGTGCCCGTGCACAAACTTTGCTACTTCTATACCAAGCC
GGCTTACGCGAACCGTAGGGTCGCCAACCAGCCGCCTGCTCGCTGGACTAACGAGAATGTGCCCAAAGCT
AACAAGTGGGCGGCTTTCGACACCTTCGACGCACTTCTCGACCCATACGTAGTCCCATCCTCTGTACCGT
ACGATGAGCCCACGCCAGAGGATCGCCAAGTCAATGAGATTTTCAAGAAGGACAATTTGAGTCAGGCAGC
ATCCAGAAACCAACTCCTAGGAACGCAAGCCTCCATCACGCGCGGGAGACTCAACGGCGCACCAGCACTA
CCAAACAACGGGCAGTACTTCATCGAGGCACCTCAGTAATCTAGAAGATGGGACTCGAGCGATCAGTAGT
ATGATACCAATAAATAAATCGGGCGAATCCGCGCCTCCTGACTATGGGCAGGTTTACGGACCAAGCTGTA
TCGAGATACGACCTAACAGTAACGCAGCTAAGGGGTGAATGCACACATCGCTTATAAAAAAAAAAAAAAA
AAAAAAAAACCTGGATCCTAGGTTCACAAAGTGTCATCGATAGCTCGAATTTCCCCGATCGTTCAAACAT
TTGGCAATAAAGTTTCTTAAGATTGAATCCTGTTGCCGGTCTTGCGATGATTATCATATAATTTCTGTTG
AATTACGTTAAGCATGTAATAATTAACATGTAATGCATGACGTTATTTATGAGATGGGTTTTTATGATTA
GAGTCCCGCAATTATACATTTAATACGCGATAGAAAACAAAATATAGCGCGCAAACTAGGATAAATTATC
GCGCGCGGTGTCATCTATGTTACTAGATCGGGAAACTATCAGTGTTTGACAGGATATATTGGCGGGTAAA
CCTAAGAGAAAAGAGCGTTTATTAGAATAATCGGATATTTAAAAGGGCGTGAAAAGGTTTATCCGTTCGT
CCATTTGTATGTGCATGCCAACCACAGGGTTCCCCTCGGGATCAAAGTACTTTGATCCAACCCCTCCGCT
GCTATAGTGCAGTCGGCTTCTGACGTTCAGTGCAGCCGTCTTCTGAAAACGACATGTCGCACAAGTCCTA
AGTTACGCGACAGGCTGCCGCCCTGCCCTTTTCCTGGCGTTTTCTTGTCGCGTGTTTTAGTCGCATAAAG
TAGAATACTTGCGACTAGAACCGGAGACATTACGCCATGAACAAGAGCGCCGCCGCTGGCCTGCTGGGCT
ATGCCCGCGTCAGCACCGACGACCAGGACTTGACCAACCAACGGGCCGAACTGCACGCGGCCGGCTGCAC
CAAGCTGTTTTCCGAGAAGATCACCGGCACCAGGCGCGACCGCCCGGAGCTGGCCAGGATGCTTGACCAC
CTACGCCCTGGCGACGTTGTGACAGTGACCAGGCTAGACCGCCTGGCCCGCAGCACCCGCGACCTACTGG
ACATTGCCGAGCGCATCCAGGAGGCCGGCGCGGGCCTGCGTAGCCTGGCAGAGCCGTGGGCCGACACCAC
CACGCCGGCCGGCCGCATGGTGTTGACCGTGTTCGCCGGCATTGCCGAGTTCGAGCGTTCCCTAATCATC
GACCGCACCCGGAGCGGGCGCGAGGCCGCCAAGGCCCGAGGCGTGAAGTTTGGCCCCCGCCCTACCCTCA
CCCCGGCACAGATCGCGCACGCCCGCGAGCTGATCGACCAGGAAGGCCGCACCGTGAAAGAGGCGGCTGC
ACTGCTTGGCGTGCATCGCTCGACCCTGTACCGCGCACTTGAGCGCAGCGAGGAAGTGACGCCCACCGAG
GCCAGGCGGCGCGGTGCCTTCCGTGAGGACGCATTGACCGAGGCCGACGCCCTGGCGGCCGCCGAGAATG
AACGCCAAGAGGAACAAGCATGAAACCGCACCAGGACGGCCAGGACGAACCGTTTTTCATTACCGAAGAG
ATCGAGGCGGAGATGATCGCGGCCGGGTACGTGTTCGAGCCGCCCGCGCACGGCTCAACCGTGCGGCTGC
ATGAAATCCTGGCCGGTTTGTCTGATGCCAAGCTGGCGGCCTGGCCGGCCAGCTTGGCCGCTGAAGAAAC
CGAGCGCCGCCGTCTAAAAAGGTGATGTGTATTTGAGTAAAACAGCTTGCGTCATGCGGTCGCTGCGTAT
ATGATGCGATGAGTAAATAAACAAATACGCAAGGGGAACGCATGAAGGTTATCGCTGTACTTAACCAGAA
AGGCGGGTCAGGCAAGACGACCATCGCAACCCATCTAGCCCGCGCCCTGCAACTCGCCGGGGCCGATGTT
CTGTTAGTCGATTCCGATCCCCAGGGCAGTGCCCGCGATTGGGCGGCCGTGCGGGAAGATCAACCGCTAA
CCGTTGTCGGCATCGACCGCCCGACGATTGACCGCGACGTGAAGGCCATCGGCCGGCGCGACTTCGTAGT
GATCGACGGAGCGCCCCAGGCGGCGGACTTGGCTGTGTCCGCGATCAAGGCAGCCGACTTCGTGCTGATT
CCGGTGCAGCCAAGCCCTTACGACATATGGGCCACCGCCGACCTGGTGGAGCTGGTTAAGCAGCGCATTG
AGGTCACGGATGGAAGGCTACAAGCGGCCTTTGTCGTGTCGCGGGCGATCAAAGGCACGCGCATCGGCGG
TGAGGTTGCCGAGGCGCTGGCCGGGTACGAGCTGCCCATTCTTGAGTCCCGTATCACGCAGCGCGTGAGC
TACCCAGGCACTGCCGCCGCCGGCACAACCGTTCTTGAATCAGAACCCGAGGGCGACGCTGCCCGCGAGG
TCCAGGCGCTGGCCGCTGAAATTAAATCAAAACTCATTTGAGTTAATGAGGTAAAGAGAAAATGAGCAAA
AGCACAAACACGCTAAGTGCCGGCCGTCCGAGCGCACGCAGCAGCAAGGCTGCAACGTTGGCCAGCCTGG
CAGACACGCCAGCCATGAAGCGGGTCAACTTTCAGTTGCCGGCGGAGGATCACACCAAGCTGAAGATGTA
CGCGGTACGCCAAGGCAAGACCATTACCGAGCTGCTATCTGAATACATCGCGCAGCTACCAGAGTAAATG
AGCAAATGAATAAATGAGTAGATGAATTTTAGCGGCTAAAGGAGGCGGCATGGAAAATCAAGAACAACCA
GGCACCGACGCCGTGGAATGCCCCATGTGTGGAGGAACGGGCGGTTGGCCAGGCGTAAGCGGCTGGGTTG
CCTGCCGGCCCTGCAATGGCACTGGAACCCCCAAGCCCGAGGAATCGGCGTGAGCGGTCGCAAACCATCC
GGCCCGGTACAAATCGGCGCGGCGCTGGGTGATGACCTGGTGGAGAAGTTGAAGGCCGCGCAGGCCGCCC
AGCGGCAACGCATCGAGGCAGAAGCACGCCCCGGTGAATCGTGGCAAGCGGCCGCTGATCGAATCCGCAA
AGAATCCCGGCAACCGCCGGCAGCCGGTGCGCCGTCGATTAGGAAGCCGCCCAAGGGCGACGAGCAACCA
GATTTTTTCGTTCCGATGCTCTATGACGTGGGCACCCGCGATAGTCGCAGCATCATGGACGTGGCCGTTT
TCCGTCTGTCGAAGCGTGACCGACGAGCTGGCGAGGTGATCCGCTACGAGCTTCCAGACGGGCACGTAGA
GGTTTCCGCAGGGCCGGCCGGCATGGCCAGTGTGTGGGATTACGACCTGGTACTGATGGCGGTTTCCCAT
CTAACCGAATCCATGAACCGATACCGGGAAGGGAAGGGAGACAAGCCCGGCCGCGTGTTCCGTCCACACG
TTGCGGACGTACTCAAGTTCTGCCGGCGAGCCGATGGCGGAAAGCAGAAAGACGACCTGGTAGAAACCTG
CATTCGGTTAAACACCACGCACGTTGCCATGCAGCGTACGAAGAAGGCCAAGAACGGCCGCCTGGTGACG
GTATCCGAGGGTGAAGCCTTGATTAGCCGCTACAAGATCGTAAAGAGCGAAACCGGGCGGCCGGAGTACA
TCGAGATCGAGCTAGCTGATTGGATGTACCGCGAGATCACAGAAGGCAAGAACCCGGACGTGCTGACGGT
TCACCCCGATTACTTTTTGATCGATCCCGGCATCGGCCGTTTTCTCTACCGCCTGGCACGCCGCGCCGCA
GGCAAGGCAGAAGCCAGATGGTTGTTCAAGACGATCTACGAACGCAGTGGCAGCGCCGGAGAGTTCAAGA
AGTTCTGTTTCACCGTGCGCAAGCTGATCGGGTCAAATGACCTGCCGGAGTACGATTTGAAGGAGGAGGC
GGGGCAGGCTGGCCCGATCCTAGTCATGCGCTACCGCAACCTGATCGAGGGCGAAGCATCCGCCGGTTCC
TAATGTACGGAGCAGATGCTAGGGCAAATTGCCCTAGCAGGGGAAAAAGGTCGAAAAGGCCTCTTTCCTG
TGGATAGCACGTACATTGGGAACCCAAAGCCGTACATTGGGAACCGGAACCCGTACATTGGGAACCCAAA
GCCGTACATTGGGAACCGGTCACACATGTAAGTGACTGATATAAAAGAGAAAAAAGGCGATTTTTCCGCC
TAAAACTCTTTAAAACTTATTAAAACTCTTAAAACCCGCCTGGCCTGTGCATAACTGTCTGGCCAGCGCA
CAGCCCAAGAGCTGCAAAAAGCGCCTACCCTTCGGTCGCTGCGCTCCCTACGCCCCGCCGCTTCGCGTCG
GCCTATCGCGGCCGCTGGCCGCTCAAAAATGGCTGGCCTACGGCCAGGCAATCTACCAGGGCGCGGACAA
GCCGCGCCGTCGCCACTCGACCGCCGGCGCCCACATCAAGGCACCCTGCCTCGCGCGTTTCGGTGATGAC
GGTGAAAACCTCTGACACATGCAGCTCCCGGAAACGGTCACAGCTTGTCTGTAAGCGGATGCCGGGAGCA
GACAAGCCCGTCAGGGCGCGTCAGCGGGTGTTGGCGGGTGTCGGGGCGCAGCCATGACCCAGTCACGTAG
CGATAGCGGAGTGTATACTGGCTTAACTATGCGGCATCAGAGCAGATTGTACTGAGAGTGCACCATATGC
GGTGTGAAATACCGCACAGATGCGTAAGGAGAAAATACCGCATCAGGCCCTCTTCCGCTTCCTCGCTCAC
TGACTCGCTGCGCTCGGTCGTTCGGCTGCGGCGAGCGGTATCAGCTCACTCAAAGGCGGTAATACGGTTA
TCCACAGAATCAGGGGATAACGCAGGAAAGAACATGTGAGCAAAAGGCCAGCAAAAGGCCAGGAACCGTA
AAAAGGCCGCGTTGCTGGCGTTTTTCCATAGGCTCCGCCCCCCTGACGAGCATCACAAAAATCGACGCTC
AAGTCAGAGGTGGCGAAACCCGACAGGACTATAAAGATACCAGGCGTTTCCCCCTGGAAGCTCCCTCGTG
CGCTCTCCTGTTCCGACCCTGCCGCTTACCGGATACCTGTCCGCCTTTCTCCCTTCGGGAAGCGTGGCGC
TTTCTCATAGCTCACGCTGTAGGTATCTCAGTTCGGTGTAGGTCGTTCGCTCCAAGCTGGGCTGTGTGCA
CGAACCCCCCGTTCAGCCCGACCGCTGCGCCTTATCCGGTAACTATCGTCTTGAGTCCAACCCGGTAAGA
CACGACTTATCGCCACTGGCAGCAGCCACTGGTAACAGGATTAGCAGAGCGAGGTATGTAGGCGGTGCTA
CAGAGTTCTTGAAGTGGTGGCCTAACTACGGCTACACTAGAAGGACAGTATTTGGTATCTGCGCTCTGCT
GAAGCCAGTTACCTTCGGAAAAAGAGTTGGTAGCTCTTGATCCGGCAAACAAACCACCGCTGGTAGCGGT
GGTTTTTTTGTTTGCAAGCAGCAGATTACGCGCAGAAAAAAAGGATCTCAAGAAGATCCTTTGATCTTTT
CTACGGGGTCTGACGCTCAGTGGAACGAAAACTCACGTTAAGGGATTTTGGTCATGCATTCTAGGTACTA
AAACAATTCATCCAGTAAAATATAATATTTTATTTTCTCCCAATCAGGCTTGATCCCCAGTAAGTCAAAA
AATAGCTCGACATACTGTTCTTCCCCGATATCCTCCCTGATCGACCGGACGCAGAAGGCAATGTCATACC
ACTTGTCCGCCCTGCCGCTTCTCCCAAGATCAATAAAGCCACTTACTTTGCCATCTTTCACAAAGATGTT
GCTGTCTCCCAGGTCGCCGTGGGAAAAGACAAGTTCCTCTTCGGGCTTTTCCGTCTTTAAAAAATCATAC
AGCTCGCGCGGATCTTTAAATGGAGTGTCTTCTTCCCAGTTTTCGCAATCCACATCGGCCAGATCGTTAT
TCAGTAAGTAATCCAATTCGGCTAAGCGGCTGTCTAAGCTATTCGTATAGGGACAATCCGATATGTCGAT
GGAGTGAAAGAGCCTGATGCACTCCGCATACAGCTCGATAATCTTTTCAGGGCTTTGTTCATCTTCATAC
TCTTCCGAGCAAAGGACGCCATCGGCCTCACTCATGAGCAGATTGCTCCAGCCATCATGCCGTTCAAAGT
GCAGGACCTTTGGAACAGGCAGCTTTCCTTCCAGCCATAGCATCATGTCCTTTTCCCGTTCCACATCATA
GGTGGTCCCTTTATACCGGCTGTCCGTCATTTTTAAATATAGGTTTTCATTTTCTCCCACCAGCTTATAT
ACCTTAGCAGGAGACATTCCTTCCGTATCTTTTACGCAGCGGTATTTTTCGATCAGTTTTTTCAATTCCG
GTGATATTCTCATTTTAGCCATTTATTATTTCCTTCCTCTTTTCTACAGTATTTAAAGATACCCCAAGAA
GCTAATTATAACAAGACGAACTCCAATTCACTGTTCCTTGCATTCTAAAACCTTAAATACCAGAAAACAG
CTTTTTCAAAGTTGTTTTCAAAGTTGGCGTATAACATAGTATCGACGGAGCCGATTTTGAAACCGCGGTG
ATCACAGGCAGCAACGCTCTGTCATCGTTACAATCAACATGCTACCCTCCGCGAGATCATCCGTGTTTCA
AACCCGGCAGCTTAGTTGCCGTTCTTCCGAATAGCATCGGTAACATGAGCAAAGTCTGCCGCCTTACAAC
GGCTCTCCCGCTGACGCCGTCCCGGACTGATGGGCTGCCTGTATCGAGTGGTGATTTTGTGCCGAGCTGC
CGGTCGGGGAGCTGTTGGCTGGCTGGTGGCAGGATATATTGTGGTGTAAACAAATTGACGCTTAGACAAC
TTAATAACACATTGCGGACGTTTTTAATGTACTGAATTAACGCCGAATTAATTCGGGGGATCTGGATTTT
AGTACTGGATTTTGGTTTTAGGAATTAGAAATTTTATTGATAGAAGTATTTTACAAATACAAATACATAC
TAAGGGTTTCTTATATGCTCAACACATGAGCGAAACCCTATAGGAACCCTAATTCCCTTATCTGGGAACT
ACTCACACATTATTATGGAGAAACTCGAGCTTGTCGATCGACTCTAGCTAGAGGA
